Addgene plasmid #91587: pPN013
Purpose: Express sgRNA targeting human CSMD1
Depositing lab: Lindy Barrett. Depositing organization: Broad Institute. Publication: A Scaled Framework for CRISPR Editing of Human Pluripotent Stem Cells to Study Psychiatric Disease. Hazelbaker DZ, Beccard A, Bara AM, Dabkowski N, Messana A, Mazzucato P, Lam D, Manning D, Eggan K, Barrett LE. Stem Cell Reports. 2017 Oct 10;9(4):1315-1327. doi: 10.1016/j.stemcr.2017.09.006. PubMed 29020615.
Backbone
  Vector backbone: pUC19-U6 promoter
  Vector type: CRISPR
Growth in bacteria
  Bacterial resistance: Ampicillin, 100 μg/mL
  Growth temperature: 37°C
  Growth strain: DH5alpha
  Copy number: High Copy
Gene/Insert
  Gene/Insert name: CSMD1 (alt name: NM_033225.5)
  gRNA/shRNA sequence: TCATCACGGGCGAGCGCAAT
  Species: H. sapiens (human)
  Insert size (bp): 21
  Entrez Gene: CSMD1 (a.k.a. PPP1R24)
  Promoter: U6
  Cloning method: Restriction Enzyme; 5′ cloning site BbsI (destroyed during cloning); 3′ cloning site BbsI (destroyed during cloning)
  Sequencing primers: 5′ M13F (-21)
Terms and licenses: Academic/Nonprofit Terms; Industry Terms: Not Available to Industry
How to cite: pPN013 was a gift from Lindy Barrett (Addgene plasmid # 91587 ; http://n2t.net/addgene:91587 ; RRID:Addgene_91587)
