[The description below was written by a language model from this plasmid's Addgene catalogue record and pLannotate feature annotations shown in this document.]
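Description:
pPN013 is a small (about 3.0 kb) CRISPR guide RNA expression plasmid built on a pUC19 backbone that carries a human U6 promoter cassette. It is propagated in E. coli as a high-copy plasmid through the ColE1/pUC-type origin of replication and is selected with ampicillin via the β-lactamase (AmpR) gene and its native promoter. The remaining annotated elements are pUC19 leftovers with no role in the payload: the lac promoter, operator and CAP binding site, fragments of lacZα and of the multiple cloning site, and short lacI, rop and bom fragments.

The functional unit is a single-guide RNA cassette. The U6 promoter, an RNA polymerase III promoter suited to producing short, uncapped transcripts in mammalian cells, drives a roughly 20-nucleotide spacer directed against human CSMD1, followed directly by the Streptococcus pyogenes Cas9 guide RNA scaffold. The spacer was inserted as a short oligonucleotide duplex between two BbsI sites, which were destroyed by the cloning, as is typical for this type IIS strategy. In the feature table it corresponds to the unannotated gap between the promoter and the scaffold.

The plasmid encodes no Cas9, no mammalian selection marker and no reporter, so it must be co-delivered with a separate source of SpCas9 to cut the CSMD1 locus. According to the record, it was made as part of a scaled framework for CRISPR editing of human pluripotent stem cells to study genes implicated in psychiatric disease.
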