Features (pLannotate 1.2.2; 13 found; start..end, strand, type, name):
      1..241     +  promoter       U6 promoter: RNA polymerase III promoter for human U6 snRNA
    271..346     +  misc_RNA       gRNA scaffold: guide RNA scaffold for the Streptococcus pyogenes CRISPR/Cas9 system
    395..411     -  protein_bind   lac operator: The lac repressor binds to the lac operator to inhibit transcription in E. coli. This inhibition can be relieved by adding lactose or isopropyl-β-D-thiogalactopyranoside (IPTG). lac repressor encoded by lacI
    419..449     -  promoter       lac promoter: promoter for the E. coli lac operon
    464..485     -  protein_bind   CAP binding site: CAP binding activates transcription in the presence of cAMP. E. coli catabolite activator protein
    498..590     -  CDS            lacI (fragment): lac repressor; lacI; The lac repressor binds to the lac operator to inhibit transcription in E. coli. This inhibition can be relieved by adding lactose or isopropyl-β-D-thiogalactopyranoside (IPTG).
    773..1361    -  rep_origin     ori: high-copy-number ColE1/pMB1/pBR322/pUC origin of replication
   1532..2392    -  CDS            AmpR: β-lactamase; bla; confers resistance to ampicillin, carbenicillin, and related antibiotics
   2393..2497    -  promoter       AmpR promoter: bla
   2592..2627    +  CDS            rop (fragment): Rop protein, which maintains plasmids at low copy number; rop
   2729..2828    +  misc_feature   bom (fragment): basis of mobility region from pBR322
   2834..2991    -  CDS            lacZα (fragment): LacZα fragment of β-galactosidase; lacZ fragment
   2988..3014    +  misc_feature   MCS (fragment): pUC18/19 multiple cloning site
>Addgene plasmid #91587 | pPN013 | addgene full sequence | sequence record 180147 | Addgene NGS Result
GAGGGCCTATTTCCCATGATTCCTTCATATTTGCATATACGATACAAGGCTGTTAGAGAGATAATTGGAA
TTAATTTGACTGTAAACACAAAGATATTAGTACAAAATACGTGACGTAGAAAGTAATAATTTCTTGGGTA
GTTTGCAGTTTTAAAATTATGTTTTAAAATGGACTATCATATGCTTACCGTAACTTGAAAGTATTTCGAT
TTCTTGGCTTTATATATCTTGTGGAAAGGACGAAACACCGTCATCACGGGCGAGCGCAATGTTTTAGAGC
TAGAAATAGCAAGTTAAAATAAGGCTAGTCCGTTATCAACTTGAAAAAGTGGCACCGAGTCGGTGCTTTT
TTAAGCTTGGCGTAATCATGGTCATAGCTGTTTCCTGTGTGAAATTGTTATCCGCTCACAATTCCACACA
ACATACGAGCCGGAAGCATAAAGTGTAAAGCCTGGGGTGCCTAATGAGTGAGCTAACTCACATTAATTGC
GTTGCGCTCACTGCCCGCTTTCCAGTCGGGAAACCTGTCGTGCCAGCTGCATTAATGAATCGGCCAACGC
GCGGGGAGAGGCGGTTTGCGTATTGGGCGCTCTTCCGCTTCCTCGCTCACTGACTCGCTGCGCTCGGTCG
TTCGGCTGCGGCGAGCGGTATCAGCTCACTCAAAGGCGGTAATACGGTTATCCACAGAATCAGGGGATAA
CGCAGGAAAGAACATGTGAGCAAAAGGCCAGCAAAAGGCCAGGAACCGTAAAAAGGCCGCGTTGCTGGCG
TTTTTCCATAGGCTCCGCCCCCCTGACGAGCATCACAAAAATCGACGCTCAAGTCAGAGGTGGCGAAACC
CGACAGGACTATAAAGATACCAGGCGTTTCCCCCTGGAAGCTCCCTCGTGCGCTCTCCTGTTCCGACCCT
GCCGCTTACCGGATACCTGTCCGCCTTTCTCCCTTCGGGAAGCGTGGCGCTTTCTCATAGCTCACGCTGT
AGGTATCTCAGTTCGGTGTAGGTCGTTCGCTCCAAGCTGGGCTGTGTGCACGAACCCCCCGTTCAGCCCG
ACCGCTGCGCCTTATCCGGTAACTATCGTCTTGAGTCCAACCCGGTAAGACACGACTTATCGCCACTGGC
AGCAGCCACTGGTAACAGGATTAGCAGAGCGAGGTATGTAGGCGGTGCTACAGAGTTCTTGAAGTGGTGG
CCTAACTACGGCTACACTAGAAGAACAGTATTTGGTATCTGCGCTCTGCTGAAGCCAGTTACCTTCGGAA
AAAGAGTTGGTAGCTCTTGATCCGGCAAACAAACCACCGCTGGTAGCGGTGGTTTTTTTGTTTGCAAGCA
GCAGATTACGCGCAGAAAAAAAGGATCTCAAGAAGATCCTTTGATCTTTTCTACGGGGTCTGACGCTCAG
TGGAACGAAAACTCACGTTAAGGGATTTTGGTCATGAGATTATCAAAAAGGATCTTCACCTAGATCCTTT
TAAATTAAAAATGAAGTTTTAAATCAATCTAAAGTATATATGAGTAAACTTGGTCTGACAGTTACCAATG
CTTAATCAGTGAGGCACCTATCTCAGCGATCTGTCTATTTCGTTCATCCATAGTTGCCTGACTCCCCGTC
GTGTAGATAACTACGATACGGGAGGGCTTACCATCTGGCCCCAGTGCTGCAATGATACCGCGAGACCCAC
GCTCACCGGCTCCAGATTTATCAGCAATAAACCAGCCAGCCGGAAGGGCCGAGCGCAGAAGTGGTCCTGC
AACTTTATCCGCCTCCATCCAGTCTATTAATTGTTGCCGGGAAGCTAGAGTAAGTAGTTCGCCAGTTAAT
AGTTTGCGCAACGTTGTTGCCATTGCTACAGGCATCGTGGTGTCACGCTCGTCGTTTGGTATGGCTTCAT
TCAGCTCCGGTTCCCAACGATCAAGGCGAGTTACATGATCCCCCATGTTGTGCAAAAAAGCGGTTAGCTC
CTTCGGTCCTCCGATCGTTGTCAGAAGTAAGTTGGCCGCAGTGTTATCACTCATGGTTATGGCAGCACTG
CATAATTCTCTTACTGTCATGCCATCCGTAAGATGCTTTTCTGTGACTGGTGAGTACTCAACCAAGTCAT
TCTGAGAATAGTGTATGCGGCGACCGAGTTGCTCTTGCCCGGCGTCAATACGGGATAATACCGCGCCACA
TAGCAGAACTTTAAAAGTGCTCATCATTGGAAAACGTTCTTCGGGGCGAAAACTCTCAAGGATCTTACCG
CTGTTGAGATCCAGTTCGATGTAACCCACTCGTGCACCCAACTGATCTTCAGCATCTTTTACTTTCACCA
GCGTTTCTGGGTGAGCAAAAACAGGAAGGCAAAATGCCGCAAAAAAGGGAATAAGGGCGACACGGAAATG
TTGAATACTCATACTCTTCCTTTTTCAATATTATTGAAGCATTTATCAGGGTTATTGTCTCATGAGCGGA
TACATATTTGAATGTATTTAGAAAAATAAACAAATAGGGGTTCCGCGCACATTTCCCCGAAAAGTGCCAC
CTGACGTCTAAGAAACCATTATTATCATGACATTAACCTATAAAAATAGGCGTATCACGAGGCCCTTTCG
TCTCGCGCGTTTCGGTGATGACGGTGAAAACCTCTGACACATGCAGCTCCCGGAGACGGTCACAGCTTGT
CTGTAAGCGGATGCCGGGAGCAGACAAGCCCGTCAGGGCGCGTCAGCGGGTGTTGGCGGGTGTCGGGGCT
GGCTTAACTATGCGGCATCAGAGCAGATTGTACTGAGAGTGCACCATATGCGGTGTGAAATACCGCACAG
ATGCGTAAGGAGAAAATACCGCATCAGGCGCCATTCGCCATTCAGGCTGCGCAACTGTTGGGAAGGGCGA
TCGGTGCGGGCCTCTTCGCTATTACGCCAGCTGGCGAAAGGGGGATGTGCTGCAAGGCGATTAAGTTGGG
TAACGCCAGGGTTTTCCCAGTCACGACGTTGTAAAACGACGGCCAGTGAATTCGAGCTCGGTACCCGGGG
ATCCGTTAATTAA
